Addgene plasmid #16752: XE257 pCDNA3.1(zeo)-hDsh3-truncDEP
Depositing lab: Randall Moon. Depositing organization: University of Washington. Publication: The KLHL12-Cullin-3 ubiquitin ligase negatively regulates the Wnt-beta-catenin pathway by targeting Dishevelled for degradation. Angers S, Thorpe CJ, Biechele TL, Goldenberg SJ, Zheng N, MacCoss MJ, Moon RT. Nat Cell Biol. 2006 Apr . 8(4):348-57. 10.1038/ncb1381 PubMed 16547521.
Backbone
  Vector backbone: pCDNA3.1+zeo
  Backbone manufacturer: Invitrogen
  Backbone size w/o insert (bp): 5015
  Vector type: Mammalian Expression
  Selectable markers: Zeocin
Growth in bacteria
  Bacterial resistance: Ampicillin, 100 μg/mL
  Growth temperature: 37°C
  Growth strain: DH5alpha
  Copy number: High Copy
Gene/Insert
  Gene/Insert name: FLAG-hDsh3-trunc before DEP (alt name: dvl3)
  Species: H. sapiens (human)
  Insert size (bp): 1364
  Mutation: truncated before DEP
  Entrez Gene: DVL3 (a.k.a. DRS3)
  Tag / fusion protein: flag (N terminal on insert)
  Cloning method: Restriction Enzyme
  Sequencing primers: 5′ NA
Terms and licenses: Academic/Nonprofit Terms; Industry Terms: Not Available to Industry
Depositor comments: Nature Cell Biology 8, 348 - 357. (2006)
How to cite: XE257 pCDNA3.1(zeo)-hDsh3-truncDEP was a gift from Randall Moon (Addgene plasmid # 16752 ; http://n2t.net/addgene:16752 ; RRID:Addgene_16752)
