[The description below was written by a language model from this plasmid's Addgene catalogue record and the feature table of its GenBank file.]
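Description:
XE257 pCDNA3.1(zeo)-hDsh3-truncDEP is a mammalian expression plasmid built on the Invitrogen pcDNA3.1(+)zeo backbone, about 6.3 kb in total. It carries a roughly 1.4 kb fragment of human Dishevelled-3 (DVL3, also called hDsh3) that is truncated just before the DEP domain. The encoded protein therefore retains the N-terminal portion but lacks the DEP domain and everything C-terminal to it. In E. coli the plasmid replicates at high copy from a ColE1/pUC-type origin and is selected with ampicillin through the bla gene. An f1 origin is also present, which allows single-stranded DNA production.

The insert is transcribed from the human CMV immediate-early enhancer and promoter and terminated by the bovine growth hormone polyadenylation signal. A T7 promoter between the CMV promoter and the insert allows in vitro transcription. The open reading frame begins at a Kozak consensus and an N-terminal FLAG epitope with an enterokinase site, which allows detection or immunoprecipitation of the truncated protein. The DVL3 coding region itself is not annotated in the feature table, and the zinc-finger binding site called within it is probably just a chance sequence match from automated annotation. A second cassette places the Sh ble gene under the SV40 early promoter/origin and the bacterial EM7 promoter, followed by an SV40 poly(A) signal. This confers Zeocin resistance for selecting stable mammalian transfectants.

The construct comes from a study showing that the KLHL12–Cullin-3 ubiquitin ligase targets Dishevelled for degradation and so restrains Wnt/β-catenin signalling. Its design fits use as a deletion mutant for mapping the Dishevelled regions needed for interaction or regulation, although the record does not state this purpose.
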