LOCUS       Exported 6330 bp ds-DNA circular SYN 12-MAY-2021
DEFINITION  synthetic circular DNA
ACCESSION   .
VERSION     .
KEYWORDS    XE257 pCDNA3.1(zeo)-hDsh3-truncDEP
SOURCE      synthetic DNA construct
  ORGANISM  synthetic DNA construct
REFERENCE   1 (bases 1 to 6330)
  TITLE     Xenopus Expression Plasmids
REFERENCE   2 (bases 1 to 6330)
  AUTHORS   .
  TITLE     Direct Submission
  JOURNAL   Exported May 12, 2021 from SnapGene Server 1.1.58
            http://www.snapgene.com
FEATURES             Location/Qualifiers
     source          1..6330
                     /organism="synthetic DNA construct"
                     /mol_type="other DNA"
     primer_bind     complement(44..63)
                     /label=pRS-marker
                     /note="pRS vectors, use to sequence yeast selectable
                     marker"
     enhancer        235..614
                     /label=CMV enhancer
                     /note="human cytomegalovirus immediate early enhancer"
     promoter        615..818
                     /label=CMV promoter
                     /note="human cytomegalovirus (CMV) immediate early
                     promoter"
     primer_bind     769..789
                     /label=CMV-F
                     /note="Human CMV immediate early promoter, forward primer"
     primer_bind     863..882
                     /label=T7
                     /note="T7 promoter, forward primer"
     promoter        863..881
                     /label=T7 promoter
                     /note="promoter for bacteriophage T7 RNA polymerase"
     regulatory      935..944
                     /regulatory_class="other"
                     /note="vertebrate consensus sequence for strong initiation
                     of translation (Kozak, 1987)"
     CDS             944..967
                     /codon_start=1
                     /product="FLAG(R) epitope tag, followed by an enterokinase
                     cleavage site"
                     /label=FLAG
                     /translation="DYKDDDDK"
     protein_bind    1592..1603
                     /label=ZF binding site
                     /bound_moiety="CCR5TC zinc-finger domain"
                     /note="target sequence for the CCR5TC zinc-finger domain
                     from the CCR5-224 (+) zinc-finger nuclease (Perez et al.,
                     2008; Gross et al., 2013)"
     primer_bind     complement(2337..2354)
                     /label=BGH-rev
                     /note="Bovine growth hormone terminator, reverse primer.
                     Also called BGH reverse"
     polyA_signal    2343..2567
                     /label=bGH poly(A) signal
                     /note="bovine growth hormone polyadenylation signal"
     rep_origin      2613..3041
                     /direction=RIGHT
                     /label=f1 ori
                     /note="f1 bacteriophage origin of replication; arrow
                     indicates direction of (+) strand synthesis"
     primer_bind     complement(2700..2719)
                     /label=F1ori-R
                     /note="F1 origin, reverse primer"
     primer_bind     2910..2931
                     /label=F1ori-F
                     /note="F1 origin, forward primer"
     primer_bind     complement(3050..3070)
                     /label=pBABE 3'
                     /note="SV40 enhancer, reverse primer for pBABE vectors"
     promoter        3055..3385
                     /label=SV40 promoter
                     /note="SV40 enhancer and early promoter"
     rep_origin      3236..3371
                     /label=SV40 ori
                     /note="SV40 origin of replication"
     primer_bind     3298..3317
                     /label=SV40pro-F
                     /note="SV40 promoter/origin, forward primer"
     promoter        3433..3480
                     /label=EM7 promoter
                     /note="synthetic bacterial promoter "
     CDS             3499..3873
                     /codon_start=1
                     /gene="Sh ble from Streptoalloteichus hindustanus"
                     /product="antibiotic-binding protein"
                     /label=BleoR
                     /note="confers resistance to bleomycin, phleomycin, and
                     Zeocin(TM)"
                     /translation="MAKLTSAVPVLTARDVAGAVEFWTDRLGFSRDFVEDDFAGVVRDD
                     VTLFISAVQDQVVPDNTLAWVWVRGLDELYAEWSEVVSTNFRDASGPAMTEIGEQPWGR
                     EFALRDPAGNCVHFVAEEQD"
     polyA_signal    4003..4124
                     /label=SV40 poly(A) signal
                     /note="SV40 polyadenylation signal"
     primer_bind     complement(4040..4059)
                     /label=SV40pA-R
                     /note="SV40 polyA, reverse primer"
     primer_bind     4094..4113
                     /label=EBV-rev
                     /note="SV40 polyA terminator, reverse primer"
     primer_bind     complement(4173..4189)
                     /label=M13 rev
                     /note="common sequencing primer, one of multiple similar
                     variants"
     primer_bind     complement(4173..4189)
                     /label=M13 Reverse
                     /note="In lacZ gene. Also called M13-rev"
     primer_bind     complement(4186..4208)
                     /label=M13/pUC Reverse
                     /note="In lacZ gene"
     protein_bind    4197..4213
                     /label=lac operator
                     /bound_moiety="lac repressor encoded by lacI"
                     /note="The lac repressor binds to the lac operator to
                     inhibit transcription in E. coli. This inhibition can be
                     relieved by adding lactose or
                     isopropyl-beta-D-thiogalactopyranoside (IPTG)."
     promoter        complement(4221..4251)
                     /label=lac promoter
                     /note="promoter for the E. coli lac operon"
     protein_bind    4266..4287
                     /label=CAP binding site
                     /bound_moiety="E. coli catabolite activator protein"
                     /note="CAP binding activates transcription in the presence
                     of cAMP."
     primer_bind     complement(4404..4421)
                     /label=L4440
                     /note="L4440 vector, forward primer"
     rep_origin      complement(4575..5163)
                     /direction=LEFT
                     /label=ori
                     /note="high-copy-number ColE1/pMB1/pBR322/pUC origin of
                     replication"
     primer_bind     complement(4655..4674)
                     /label=pBR322ori-F
                     /note="pBR322 origin, forward primer"
     CDS             complement(5334..6194)
                     /codon_start=1
                     /gene="bla"
                     /product="beta-lactamase"
                     /label=AmpR
                     /note="confers resistance to ampicillin, carbenicillin, and
                     related antibiotics"
                     /translation="MSIQHFRVALIPFFAAFCLPVFAHPETLVKVKDAEDQLGARVGYI
                     ELDLNSGKILESFRPEERFPMMSTFKVLLCGAVLSRIDAGQEQLGRRIHYSQNDLVEYS
                     PVTEKHLTDGMTVRELCSAAITMSDNTAANLLLTTIGGPKELTAFLHNMGDHVTRLDRW
                     EPELNEAIPNDERDTTMPVAMATTLRKLLTGELLTLASRQQLIDWMEADKVAGPLLRSA
                     LPAGWFIADKSGAGERGSRGIIAALGPDGKPSRIVVIYTTGSQATMDERNRQIAEIGAS
                     LIKHW"
     primer_bind     5957..5976
                     /label=Amp-R
                     /note="Ampicillin resistance gene, reverse primer"
     promoter        complement(6195..6299)
                     /gene="bla"
                     /label=AmpR promoter
ORIGIN
        1 gacggatcgg gagatctccc gatcccctat ggtcgactct cagtacaatc tgctctgatg
       61 ccgcatagtt aagccagtat ctgctccctg cttgtgtgtt ggaggtcgct gagtagtgcg
      121 cgagcaaaat ttaagctaca acaaggcaag gcttgaccga caattgcatg aagaatctgc
      181 ttagggttag gcgttttgcg ctgcttcgcg atgtacgggc cagatatacg cgttgacatt
      241 gattattgac tagttattaa tagtaatcaa ttacggggtc attagttcat agcccatata
      301 tggagttccg cgttacataa cttacggtaa atggcccgcc tggctgaccg cccaacgacc
      361 cccgcccatt gacgtcaata atgacgtatg ttcccatagt aacgccaata gggactttcc
      421 attgacgtca atgggtggac tatttacggt aaactgccca cttggcagta catcaagtgt
      481 atcatatgcc aagtacgccc cctattgacg tcaatgacgg taaatggccc gcctggcatt
      541 atgcccagta catgacctta tgggactttc ctacttggca gtacatctac gtattagtca
      601 tcgctattac catggtgatg cggttttggc agtacatcaa tgggcgtgga tagcggtttg
      661 actcacgggg atttccaagt ctccacccca ttgacgtcaa tgggagtttg ttttggcacc
      721 aaaatcaacg ggactttcca aaatgtcgta acaactccgc cccattgacg caaatgggcg
      781 gtaggcgtgt acggtgggag gtctatataa gcagagctct ctggctaact agagaaccca
      841 ctgcttactg gcttatcgaa attaatacga ctcactatag ggagacccaa gctggctagc
      901 gtttaaactt aagcttggta ccgagctcgg atccgccacc atggactaca aggacgacga
      961 cgacaagggc ggcgcgcctg tacagattcg agagggtgga agtggaccag gtggtatggg
     1021 cgagaccaag atcatctacc acttggatgg gcaggagacg ccgtaccttg tgaagctgcc
     1081 cctgcccgcc gagcgcgtca ccttggcgga ctttaagggc gttttgcagc gacccagcta
     1141 taagttcttc ttcaagtcta tggacgacga tttcggagtg gtgaaggagg agatctcgga
     1201 tgacaatgcc aagctaccat gcttcaatgg ccgggtggtg tcctggctgg tgtcagctga
     1261 gggctcacac ccagacccag cccccttctg tgctgataac ccatcggagc tgccaccacc
     1321 tatggagcgc acgggaggca tcggggactc ccgaccccca tccttccacc ctcatgctgg
     1381 tgggggcagc caggagaacc tggacaatga cacagagacg gactctttgg tgtctgccca
     1441 gcgagagcgg ccacgccgga gggatggccc agagcatgca acccggctaa atggaactgc
     1501 gaagggggaa cggcggcgag aaccaggggg ttatgatagc tcatccaccc ttatgagcag
     1561 tgagctggag accaccagct tctttgactc agatgaggat gactccacca gcaggttcag
     1621 cagctccaca gaacagagca gtgcctcacg cctgatgaga agacacaagc ggcggcggcg
     1681 gaagcagaag gtttctcgga ttgagcggtc ctcgtccttc agcagcatca cggactccac
     1741 catgtcactc aacatcatca cggtcactct caacatggaa aaatataact tcttgggcat
     1801 ctccattgtg ggccaaagca acgagcgtgg tgacggcggc atctacattg gctctatcat
     1861 gaagggtggg gccgtggctg ctgatggacg catcgagcca ggagatatgt tgttacaggt
     1921 aaacgagatc aactttgaga acatgagtaa tgacgatgca gtccgggtac tgcgggagat
     1981 tgtgcacaaa ccggggccca tcaccctgac tgtagccaag tgctgggacc caagtccacg
     2041 tggttgcttc acattgccca ggagcgagcc catccggccc attgaccctg cggcctgggt
     2101 ctcccacact gcagccatga ccggcacctt ccctgcatac ggcatgagcc cctccctgag
     2161 caccatcacc tccaccagct cctccatcac cagttccatc cctgacacag agcgcctaga
     2221 cgacttccac ttgtccatcc acagtgacat ggctgccatc gtaaaagcca tggcctcccc
     2281 ttaggaattc gcccttttcg gatccactag agggcccgtt taaacccgct gatcagcctc
     2341 gactgtgcct tctagttgcc agccatctgt tgtttgcccc tcccccgtgc cttccttgac
     2401 cctggaaggt gccactccca ctgtcctttc ctaataaaat gaggaaattg catcgcattg
     2461 tctgagtagg tgtcattcta ttctgggggg tggggtgggg caggacagca agggggagga
     2521 ttgggaagac aatagcaggc atgctgggga tgcggtgggc tctatggctt ctgaggcgga
     2581 aagaaccagc tggggctcta gggggtatcc ccnnnnnnnn nnnnnnnnnn nnnnnnnnnn
     2641 nnnnnnnnnn nnnnnnnnnn nnnnnnnnnn nnnnnnnnnn nnnnnnnnnn nnnnnnnnnn
     2701 nnnnnnnnnn nnnnnnnnnn nnnnnnnnnn nnnnnncgcc ggctttcccc gtcaagctct
     2761 aaatcggggc annnnnnnnn nnnnnnnnnn nnnnnnnnnn nnnnnnnnnn nnnnnnnnnn
     2821 nnnnnnnnan nnnnnnnnnn nnnnnnnnnn nnnnnnnnnn nnnnnnnnnn nnnnnnnncc
     2881 tttgacgttg gagtccacgt tctttaatag tggactcttg ttccaaactg gaacaacact
     2941 caaccctatc tcggtctatt cttttgattt ataagggatt ttggggattt cggcctattg
     3001 gttaaaaaat gagctgattt aacaaaaatt taacgcgaat taattctgtg gaatgtgtgt
     3061 cagttagggt gtggaaagtc cccaggctcc ccaggcaggc agaagtatgc aaagcatgca
     3121 tctcaattag tcagcaacca ggtgtggaaa gtccccaggc tccccagcag gcagaagtat
     3181 gcaaagcatg catctcaatt agtcagcaac catagtcccg cccctaactc cgcccatccc
     3241 gcccctaact ccgcccagtt ccgcccattc tccgccccat ggctgactaa ttttttttat
     3301 ttatgcagag gccgaggccg cctctgcctc tgagctattc cagaagtagt gaggaggctt
     3361 ttttggaggc ctaggctttt gcaaaaagct cccgggagct tgtatatcca ttttcggatc
     3421 tgatcagcac gtgttgacaa ttaatcatcg gcatagtata tcggcatagt ataatacgac
     3481 aaggtgagga actaaaccat ggccaagttg accagtgccg ttccggtgct caccgcgcgc
     3541 gacgtcgccg gagcggtcga gttctggacc gaccggctcg ggttctcccg ggacttcgtg
     3601 gaggacgact tcgccggtgt ggtccgggac gacgtgaccc tgttcatcag cgcggtccag
     3661 gaccaggtgg tgccggacaa caccctggcc tgggtgtggg tgcgcggcct ggacgagctg
     3721 tacgccgagt ggtcggaggt cgtgtccacg aacttccggg acgcctccgg gccggccatg
     3781 accgagatcg gcgagcagcc gtgggggcgg gagttcgccc tgcgcgaccc ggccggcaac
     3841 tgcgtgcact tcgtggccga ggagcaggac tgacacgtgc tacgagattt cgattccacc
     3901 gccgccttct atgaaaggtt gggcttcgga atcgttttcc gggacgccgg ctggatgatc
     3961 ctccagcgcg gggatctcat gctggagttc ttcgcccacc ccaacttgtt tattgcagct
     4021 tataatggtt acaaataaag caatagcatc acaaatttca caaataaagc atttttttca
     4081 ctgcattcta gttgtggttt gtccaaactc atcaatgtat cttatcatgt ctgtataccg
     4141 tcgacctcta gctagagctt ggcgtaatca tggtcatagc tgtttcctgt gtgaaattgt
     4201 tatccgctca caattccaca caacatacga gccggaagca taaagtgtaa agcctggggt
     4261 gcctaatgag tgagctaact cacattaatt gcgttgcgct cactgcccgc tttccagtcg
     4321 ggaaacctgt cgtgccagct gcattaatga atcggccaac gcgcggggag aggcggtttg
     4381 cgtattgggc gctcttccgc ttcctcgctc actgactcgc tgcgctcggt cgttcggctg
     4441 cggcgagcgg tatcagctca ctcaaaggcg gtaatacggt tatccacaga atcaggggat
     4501 aacgcaggaa agaacatgtg agcaaaaggc cagcaaaagg ccaggaaccg taaaaaggcc
     4561 gcgttgctgg cgtttttcca taggctccgc ccccctgacg agcatcacaa aaatcgacgc
     4621 tcaagtcaga ggtggcgaaa cccgacagga ctataaagat accaggcgtt tccccctgga
     4681 agctccctcg tgcgctctcc tgttccgacc ctgccgctta ccggatacct gtccgccttt
     4741 ctcccttcgg gaagcgtggc gctttctcaa tgctcacgct gtaggtatct cagttcggtg
     4801 taggtcgttc gctccaagct gggctgtgtg cacgaacccc ccgttcagcc cgaccgctgc
     4861 gccttatccg gtaactatcg tcttgagtcc aacccggtaa gacacgactt atcgccactg
     4921 gcagcagcca ctggtaacag gattagcaga gcgaggtatg taggcggtgc tacagagttc
     4981 ttgaagtggt ggcctaacta cggctacact agaaggacag tatttggtat ctgcgctctg
     5041 ctgaagccag ttaccttcgg aaaaagagtt ggtagctctt gatccggcaa acaaaccacc
     5101 gctggtagcg gtggtttttt tgtttgcaag cagcagatta cgcgcagaaa aaaaggatct
     5161 caagaagatc ctttgatctt ttctacgggg tctgacgctc agtggaacga aaactcacgt
     5221 taagggattt tggtcatgag attatcaaaa aggatcttca cctagatcct tttaaattaa
     5281 aaatgaagtt ttaaatcaat ctaaagtata tatgagtaaa cttggtctga cagttaccaa
     5341 tgcttaatca gtgaggcacc tatctcagcg atctgtctat ttcgttcatc catagttgcc
     5401 tgactccccg tcgtgtagat aactacgata cgggagggct taccatctgg ccccagtgct
     5461 gcaatgatac cgcgagaccc acgctcaccg gctccagatt tatcagcaat aaaccagcca
     5521 gccggaaggg ccgagcgcag aagtggtcct gcaactttat ccgcctccat ccagtctatt
     5581 aattgttgcc gggaagctag agtaagtagt tcgccagtta atagtttgcg caacgttgtt
     5641 gccattgcta caggcatcgt ggtgtcacgc tcgtcgtttg gtatggcttc attcagctcc
     5701 ggttcccaac gatcaaggcg agttacatga tcccccatgt tgtgcaaaaa agcggttagc
     5761 tccttcggtc ctccgatcgt tgtcagaagt aagttggccg cagtgttatc actcatggtt
     5821 atggcagcac tgcataattc tcttactgtc atgccatccg taagatgctt ttctgtgact
     5881 ggtgagtact caaccaagtc attctgagaa tagtgtatgc ggcgaccgag ttgctcttgc
     5941 ccggcgtcaa tacgggataa taccgcgcca catagcagaa ctttaaaagt gctcatcatt
     6001 ggaaaacgtt cttcggggcg aaaactctca aggatcttac cgctgttgag atccagttcg
     6061 atgtaaccca ctcgtgcacc caactgatct tcagcatctt ttactttcac cagcgtttct
     6121 gggtgagcaa aaacaggaag gcaaaatgcc gcaaaaaagg gaataagggc gacacggaaa
     6181 tgttgaatac tcatactctt cctttttcaa tattattgaa gcatttatca gggttattgt
     6241 ctcatgagcg gatacatatt tgaatgtatt tagaaaaata aacaaatagg ggttccgcgc
     6301 acatttcccc gaaaagtgcc acctgacgtc
//
