>Addgene plasmid #16752 | XE257 pCDNA3.1(zeo)-hDsh3-truncDEP | addgene partial sequence | sequence record 23465 | 16752 with CMV-F
CTTTAGCGACTCTCTGGCTACTAGAGAACCCACTGCTTACTGGCTTATCGAAATTAATACGACTCACTAT
AGGGAGACCCAAGCTGGCTAGCGTTTAAACTTAAGCTTGGTACCGAGCTCGGATCCGCCACCATGGACTA
CAAGGACGACGACGACAAGGGCGGCGCGCCTGTACAGATTCGAGAGGGTGGAAGTGGACCAGGTGGTATG
GGCGAGACCAAGATCATCTACCACTTGGATGGGCAGGAGACGCCGTACCTTGTGAAGCTGCCCCTGCCCG
CCGAGCGCGTCACCTTGGCGGACTTTAAGGGCGTTTTGCAGCGACCCAGCTATAAGTTCTTCTTCAAGTC
TATGGACGACGATTTCGGAGTGGTGAAGGAGGAGATCTCGGATGACAATGCCAAGCTACCATGCTTCAAT
GGCCGGGTGGTGTCCTGGCTGGTGTCAGCTGAGGCCTCACACCCAGACCCAGCCCCCTTCTGTGCTGATA
ACCCATCGGAGCTGCCACCACCTATGGAGCGCACGGGAGGCATCGGGGACTCCCGACCCCCATCCTTCCA
CCCTCATGCTGGTGGGGGCAGCCAGGAGAACCTGGACAATGACACAGAGACGGACTCTTTGGTGTCTGCC
CAGCGAGAGCGGCCACGCCGGANGGATGGCCCAGAGCATGCAACCCGGGCTAAATGGAACTGCGAAGGGG
GANCGGCGGCGANAACCAGGGGGTTTGGATAGCTCATCCCCCTTATGAGCAGTGAGCTGGANACCACCAG
CTTCTTTGACTCANATGAGNATGACTCCCCAGCAGTTCA
